Addgene plasmid #153494: pAGM9121_Sce-Acid Phosphatase SP
Purpose: S. cerevisiae Acid Phosphatase Signal Peptide Donor Plasmid
Depositing lab: Sylvestre Marillonnet. Depositing organization: Leibniz Institute of Plant Biochemistry (IPB). Publication: A modular two yeast species secretion system for the production and preparative application of unspecific peroxygenases. Pullmann P, Knorrscheidt A, Munch J, Palme PR, Hoehenwarter W, Marillonnet S, Alcalde M, Westermann B, Weissenborn MJ. Commun Biol. 2021 May 12;4(1):562. doi: 10.1038/s42003-021-02076-3. PubMed 33980981.
Backbone
  Vector backbone: pAGM9121
  Vector type: Synthetic Biology
Growth in bacteria
  Bacterial resistance: Spectinomycin, 50 μg/mL
  Growth temperature: 37°C
  Growth strain: DH5alpha
  Copy number: High Copy
Gene/Insert
  Gene/Insert name: Acid Phosphatase SP
  Species: S. cerevisiae (budding yeast)
  Cloning method: Restriction Enzyme; 5′ cloning site Unknown (unknown if destroyed)
Terms and licenses: Academic/Nonprofit Terms; Industry Terms: Not Available to Industry
Depositor comments: Please visit https://www.biorxiv.org/content/10.1101/2020.07.22.216432v1 for bioRxiv preprint.
How to cite: pAGM9121_Sce-Acid Phosphatase SP was a gift from Sylvestre Marillonnet (Addgene plasmid # 153494 ; http://n2t.net/addgene:153494 ; RRID:Addgene_153494)
