[The description below was written by a language model from this plasmid's Addgene catalogue record and pLannotate feature annotations shown in this document.]
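Description:
pAGM9121_Sce-Acid Phosphatase SP is a small (about 2.1 kb) synthetic-biology donor plasmid built on the pAGM9121 backbone. It stores the signal peptide of a Saccharomyces cerevisiae acid phosphatase as a reusable part. It is a bacterial storage and cloning vector rather than an expression construct. It replicates in E. coli from a high-copy ColE1/pUC-type origin and is selected with spectinomycin through an aadA aminoglycoside adenylyltransferase gene (annotated as SmR), which also confers streptomycin resistance. The annotation also detects a short fragment of the class 1 integron Pc promoter and a small remnant of a gentamicin acetyltransferase gene upstream of aadA. These probably reflect the integron-derived origin of the resistance cassette, with the Pc fragment likely contributing to marker expression. The gentamicin fragment is far too short to be a functional marker.

The payload is the secretion leader itself, but the automated feature table does not annotate it. Its exact position, length and flanking sites cannot be read from the record, and the catalogue lists the cloning site as unknown. No yeast promoter, terminator, yeast origin or yeast selection marker is annotated, which fits a part-donor role: the signal peptide is meant to be transferred into a separate expression vector and fused upstream of a gene of interest, not expressed from this plasmid. The associated work describes a modular secretion system spanning two yeast species for producing unspecific peroxygenases. This suggests the plasmid is one member of a collection of interchangeable signal peptides, used to test which leader gives the best secretion of a target enzyme.
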