Features (pLannotate 1.2.2; 4 found; start..end, strand, type, name):
     23..46      +  promoter       Pc promoter (fragment): intI1 (promoter lies within the coding sequence); class 1 integron promoter
    222..278     +  CDS            GmR (fragment): gentamycin acetyltransferase; aacC1; confers resistance to gentamycin
    289..1076    +  CDS            SmR (fragment): aminoglycoside adenylyltransferase (Murphy, 1985); aadA; confers resistance to spectinomycin and streptomycin
   1417..2005    +  rep_origin     ori: high-copy-number ColE1/pMB1/pBR322/pUC origin of replication
>Addgene plasmid #153494 | pAGM9121_Sce-Acid Phosphatase SP | addgene full sequence | sequence record 310421 | Addgene NGS Result
GTGCCGAGGCACGAACCCAGTGGACATAAGCCTGTTCGGTTCGTAAGCTGTAATGCAAGTAGCGTATGCG
CTCACGCAACTGGTCCAGAACCTTGACCGAACGCAGCGGTGGTAACGGCGCAGTGGCGGTTTTCATGGCT
TGTTATGACTGTTTTTTTGGGGTACAGTCTATGCCTCGGGCATCCAAGCAGCAAGCGCGTTACGCCGTGG
GTCGATGTTTGATGTTATGGAGCAGCAACGATGTTACGCAGCAGGGCAGTCGCCCTAAAACAAAGTTAAA
CATCATGGGGGAAGCGGTGATCGCCGAAGTATCGACTCAACTATCAGAGGTAGTTGGCGTCATCGAGCGC
CATCTCGAACCGACGTTGCTGGCCGTACATTTGTACGGCTCCGCAGTGGATGGCGGCCTGAAGCCACACA
GCGATATTGATTTGCTGGTTACGGTGACCGTAAGGCTTGATGAAACAACGCGGCGAGCTTTGATCAACGA
CCTTTTGGAAACTTCGGCTTCCCCTGGAGAGAGCGAGATTCTCCGCGCTGTAGAAGTCACCATTGTTGTG
CACGACGACATCATTCCGTGGCGTTATCCAGCTAAGCGCGAACTGCAATTTGGAGAATGGCAGCGCAATG
ACATTCTTGCAGGTATCTTCGAGCCAGCCACGATCGACATTGATCTGGCTATCTTGCTGACAAAAGCAAG
AGAACATAGCGTTGCCTTGGTAGGTCCAGCGGCGGAGGAACTCTTTGATCCGGTTCCTGAACAGGATCTA
TTTGAGGCGCTAAATGAAACCTTAACGCTATGGAACTCGCCGCCCGACTGGGCTGGCGATGAGCGAAATG
TAGTGCTTACGTTGTCCCGCATTTGGTACAGCGCAGTAACCGGCAAAATCGCGCCGAAGGATGTCGCTGC
CGACTGGGCAATGGAGCGCCTGCCGGCCCAGTATCAGCCCGTCATACTTGAAGCTAGACAGGCTTATCTT
GGACAAGAAGAAGATCGCTTGGCCTCGCGCGCAGATCAGTTGGAAGAATTTGTCCATTACGTGAAAGGCG
AGATCACCAAGGTAGTCGGCAAATAATGTCTAGCTAGAAATTCGTTCAAGCCGACGCCGCTTCGCGGCGC
GGCTTAACTCAAGCGTTAGATGCACTAAGCACATAATTGCTCACAGCCAAACTATCAGGTCAAGTCTGCT
TTTATTATTTTTAAGCGTGCATAATAAGCCCTACACAAATTGGGAGATATATTATGCTGTCAGACCAAGT
TTACTCATATATACTTTAGATTGATTTAAAACTTCATTTTTAATTTAAAAGGATCTAGGTGAAGATCCTT
TTTGATAATCTCATGACCAAAATCCCTTAACGTGAGTTTTCGTTCCACTGAGCGTCAGACCCCGTAGAAA
AGATCAAAGGATCTTCTTGAGATCCTTTTTTTCTGCGCGTAATCTGCTGCTTGCAAACAAAAAAACCACC
GCTACCAGCGGTGGTTTGTTTGCCGGATCAAGAGCTACCAACTCTTTTTCCGAAGGTAACTGGCTTCAGC
AGAGCGCAGATACCAAATACTGTTCTTCTAGTGTAGCCGTAGTTAGGCCACCACTTCAAGAACTCTGTAG
CACCGCCTACATACCTCGCTCTGCTAATCCTGTTACCAGTGGCTGCTGCCAGTGGCGATAAGTCGTGTCT
TACCGGGTTGGACTCAAGACGATAGTTACCGGATAAGGCGCAGCGGTCGGGCTGAACGGGGGGTTCGTGC
ACACAGCCCAGCTTGGAGCGAACGACCTACACCGAACTGAGATACCTACAGCGTGAGCTATGAGAAAGCG
CCACGCTTCCCGAAGGGAGAAAGGCGGACAGGTATCCGGTAAGCGGCAGGGTCGGAACAGGAGAGCGCAC
GAGGGAGCTTCCAGGGGGAAACGCCTGGTATCTTTATAGTCCTGTCGGGTTTCGCCACCTCTGACTTGAG
CGTCGATTTTTGTGATGCTCGTCAGGGGGGCGGAGCCTATGGAAAAACGCCAGCAACGCGGCCTTTTTAC
GGTTCCTGCACTCTGTGGTCTCAAATGTTTAAATCTGTTGTTTATTCAATTTTAGCCGCTTCTTTGGCCA
ATGCAGCACGAGACCACGAA
